Addgene plasmid #67156: NPY-mCherry
Purpose: Expresses NPY-mCherry
Depositing lab: Wolfhard Almers. Depositing organization: Oregon Health & Science University. Publication: Syntaxin clusters assemble reversibly at sites of secretory granules in live cells. Barg S, Knowles MK, Chen X, Midorikawa M, Almers W. Proc Natl Acad Sci U S A. 2010 Nov 30;107(48):20804-9. doi: 10.1073/pnas.1014823107. Epub 2010 Nov 12. PubMed 21076041.
Backbone
  Vector backbone: peGFP(N1)
  Backbone manufacturer: clontech
  Backbone size w/o insert (bp): 4733
  Total vector size (bp): 5007
  Vector type: Mammalian Expression
  Selectable markers: Neomycin (select with G418)
Growth in bacteria
  Bacterial resistance: Kanamycin, 50 μg/mL
  Growth temperature: 37°C
  Growth strain: DH5alpha
  Copy number: High Copy
Gene/Insert
  Gene/Insert name: NPYmCherry
  Species: H. sapiens (human)
  Insert size (bp): 1040
  GenBank ID: NM_000905.3
  Entrez Gene: NPY (a.k.a. PYY4)
  Promoter: cmv
  Tag / fusion protein: mCherry (C terminal on insert)
  Cloning method: Restriction Enzyme; 5′ cloning site AgeI (unknown if destroyed); 3′ cloning site BsrGI (unknown if destroyed)
  Sequencing primers: 5′ cmv sequence
Terms and licenses: Academic/Nonprofit Terms; Industry Terms: Not Available to Industry
How to cite: NPY-mCherry was a gift from Wolfhard Almers (Addgene plasmid # 67156 ; http://n2t.net/addgene:67156 ; RRID:Addgene_67156)
