[The description below was written by a language model from this plasmid's Addgene catalogue record and pLannotate feature annotations shown in this document.]
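Description:
NPY-mCherry is a mammalian expression plasmid built on the Clontech pEGFP-N1 backbone, in which the EGFP reading frame has been replaced by mCherry (the record lists AgeI and BsrGI as the cloning sites, consistent with a fluorescent-protein swap). The 5,007 bp construct replicates in E. coli at high copy from a pUC-type ColE1 origin and also carries an f1 origin for single-stranded DNA production. A single Tn5 aminoglycoside phosphotransferase gene (NeoR/KanR) serves both hosts. It is driven by a bacterial bla-type promoter for kanamycin selection in bacteria, and by the SV40 enhancer/early promoter, with an HSV TK polyadenylation signal, for G418 selection of stably transfected mammalian cells. The short ble, bGH poly(A) and large T antigen fragments in the annotation are partial matches within backbone sequence rather than functional elements.

The payload is the human neuropeptide Y coding sequence fused through a short stretch of residual polylinker to a C-terminal mCherry, a monomeric, rapidly maturing red fluorescent protein with low acid sensitivity. Expression is driven by the human cytomegalovirus immediate-early enhancer and promoter and terminated by the SV40 polyadenylation signal. Because NPY is a secreted peptide precursor that is sorted into the regulated secretory pathway, the fusion is expected to act as a fluorescent luminal cargo marker for dense-core secretory granules. The catalogue purpose states only that the plasmid expresses NPY-mCherry. The associated publication concerns syntaxin clusters forming at sites of secretory granules in live cells, which fits use of the construct for labelling and tracking granules by live-cell fluorescence microscopy.
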