Features (pLannotate 1.2.2; 16 found; start..end, strand, type, name):
     61..364     +  enhancer       CMV enhancer: human cytomegalovirus immediate early enhancer
    365..568     +  promoter       CMV promoter: human cytomegalovirus (CMV) immediate early promoter
    591..627     +  misc_feature   MCS (fragment): multiple cloning site
    635..925     +  CDS            NPY: NPY_HUMAN - Experimental evidence at protein level: Swiss-Prot protein existence level 1. NPY is implicated in the control of feeding and in secretion of gonadotrophin-release hormone. From Homo sapiens (Human).
    925..954     +  misc_feature   MCS (fragment): multiple cloning site
    962..1669    +  CDS            mCherry: mCherry is a basic (constitutively fluorescent) red fluorescent protein published in 2004, derived from Discosoma sp.. It is reported to be a very rapidly-maturing monomer with low acid sensitivity.
   1689..1772    +  CDS            large T antigen (fragment): large T antigen from SV40 (simian virus 40)
   1795..1916    +  polyA_signal   SV40 poly(A) signal: SV40 polyadenylation signal
   1950..2378    -  rep_origin     f1 ori (sequence partly withheld): f1 bacteriophage origin of replication; arrow indicates direction of (+) strand synthesis
   2405..2509    +  promoter       AmpR promoter: bla
   2511..2868    +  promoter       SV40 promoter: SV40 enhancer and early promoter
   2903..3697    +  CDS            NeoR/KanR: aminoglycoside phosphotransferase from Tn5; aph(3')-II (or nptII); confers resistance to neomycin, kanamycin, and G418 (Geneticin®)
   3718..3870    +  CDS            ble (fragment): BLE_KLEPN - Experimental evidence at protein level: Swiss-Prot protein existence level 1. Binding protein with a strong affinity to the bleomycin family of antibiotics. Binds to CL990; an antimitotic-antibiotic compound. From Klebsiella pneumoniae.
   3929..3976    +  polyA_signal   HSV TK poly(A) signal: herpes simplex virus thymidine kinase polyadenylation signal (Cole and Stacy, 1985)
   4067..4083    -  polyA_signal   bGH poly(A) signal (fragment): bovine growth hormone polyadenylation signal
   4305..4893    +  rep_origin     ori: high-copy-number ColE1/pMB1/pBR322/pUC origin of replication
>Addgene plasmid #67156 | NPY-mCherry | depositor full sequence | sequence record 115659 | NPY-mCherry sequence 5007 bps
TAGTTATTAATAGTAATCAATTACGGGGTCATTAGTTCATAGCCCATATATGGAGTTCCGCGTTACATAA
CTTACGGTAAATGGCCCGCCTGGCTGACCGCCCAACGACCCCCGCCCATTGACGTCAATAATGACGTATG
TTCCCATAGTAACGCCAATAGGGACTTTCCATTGACGTCAATGGGTGGAGTATTTACGGTAAACTGCCCA
CTTGGCAGTACATCAAGTGTATCATATGCCAAGTACGCCCCCTATTGACGTCAATGACGGTAAATGGCCC
GCCTGGCATTATGCCCAGTACATGACCTTATGGGACTTTCCTACTTGGCAGTACATCTACGTATTAGTCA
TCGCTATTACCATGGTGATGCGGTTTTGGCAGTACATCAATGGGCGTGGATAGCGGTTTGACTCACGGGG
ATTTCCAAGTCTCCACCCCATTGACGTCAATGGGAGTTTGTTTTGGCACCAAAATCAACGGGACTTTCCA
AAATGTCGTAACAACTCCGCCCCATTGACGCAAATGGGCGGTAGGCGTGTACGGTGGGAGGTCTATATAA
GCAGAGCTGGTTTAGTGAACCGTCAGATCCGCTAGCGCTACCGGACTCAGATCTCGAGCTCAAGCTTAGC
CACCATGCTAGGTAACAAGCGACTGGGGCTGTCCGGACTGACCCTCGCCCTGTCCCTGCTCGTGTGCCTG
GGTGCGCTGGCCGAGGCGTACCCCTCCAAGCCGGACAACCCGGGCGAGGACGCACCAGCGGAGGACATGG
CCAGATACTACTCGGCGCTGCGACACTACATCAACCTCATCACCAGGCAGAGATATGGAAAACGATCCAG
CCCAGAGACACTGATTTCAGACCTCTTGATGAGAGAAAGCACAGAAAATGTTCCCAGAACTCGGCTTGAA
GACCCTGCAATGTGGACGGTACCGCGGGCCCGGGATCCACCGGTCGCCACCATGGTGAGCAAGGGCGAGG
AGGATAACATGGCCATCATCAAGGAGTTCATGCGCTTCAAGGTGCACATGGAGGGCTCCGTGAACGGCCA
CGAGTTCGAGATCGAGGGCGAGGGCGAGGGCCGCCCCTACGAGGGCACCCAGACCGCCAAGCTGAAGGTG
ACCAAGGGTGGCCCCCTGCCCTTCGCCTGGGACATCCTGTCCCCTCAGTTCATGTACGGCTCCAAGGCCT
ACGTGAAGCACCCCGCCGACATCCCCGACTACTTGAAGCTGTCCTTCCCCGAGGGCTTCAAGTGGGAGCG
CGTGATGAACTTCGAGGACGGCGGCGTGGTGACCGTGACCCAGGACTCCTCCCTGCAGGACGGCGAGTTC
ATCTACAAGGTGAAGCTGCGCGGCACCAACTTCCCCTCCGACGGCCCCGTAATGCAGAAGAAGACCATGG
GCTGGGAGGCCTCCTCCGAGCGGATGTACCCCGAGGACGGCGCCCTGAAGGGCGAGATCAAGCAGAGGCT
GAAGCTGAAGGACGGCGGCCACTACGACGCTGAGGTCAAGACCACCTACAAGGCCAAGAAGCCCGTGCAG
CTGCCCGGCGCCTACAACGTCAACATCAAGTTGGACATCACCTCCCACAACGAGGACTACACCATCGTGG
AACAGTACGAACGCGCCGAGGGCCGCCACTCCACCGGCGGCATGGACGAGCTGTACAAGTAAAGCGGCCG
CGACTCTAGATCATAATCAGCCATACCACATTTGTAGAGGTTTTACTTGCTTTAAAAAACCTCCCACACC
TCCCCCTGAACCTGAAACATAAAATGAATGCAATTGTTGTTGTTAACTTGTTTATTGCAGCTTATAATGG
TTACAAATAAAGCAATAGCATCACAAATTTCACAAATAAAGCATTTTTTTCACTGCATTCTAGTTGTGGT
TTGTCCAAACTCATCAATGTATCTTAAGGCGTAAATTGTAAGCGTTAATATTTTGTTAAAATTCGCGTTA
AATTTTTGTTAAATCAGCTCATTTTTTAACCAATAGGCCGAAATCGGCAAAATCCCTTATAAATCAAAAG
AATAGACCGAGATAGGGT
[37 nt withheld, positions 2049-2085]
AAAGAACGTGGACTCCAACGTCAAAGG
[49 nt withheld, positions 2113-2161]
T
[91 nt withheld, positions 2163-2253]
G
[124 nt withheld, positions 2255-2378]
CAGGTGGCACTTTTCGGGGAAATGTGCGCGGAACCCCTATTTGTTTATTTTTCTAAATACATTCAAATAT
GTATCCGCTCATGAGACAATAACCCTGATAAATGCTTCAATAATATTGAAAAAGGAAGAGTCCTGAGGCG
GAAAGAACCAGCTGTGGAATGTGTGTCAGTTAGGGTGTGGAAAGTCCCCAGGCTCCCCAGCAGGCAGAAG
TATGCAAAGCATGCATCTCAATTAGTCAGCAACCAGGTGTGGAAAGTCCCCAGGCTCCCCAGCAGGCAGA
AGTATGCAAAGCATGCATCTCAATTAGTCAGCAACCATAGTCCCGCCCCTAACTCCGCCCATCCCGCCCC
TAACTCCGCCCAGTTCCGCCCATTCTCCGCCCCATGGCTGACTAATTTTTTTTATTTATGCAGAGGCCGA
GGCCGCCTCGGCCTCTGAGCTATTCCAGAAGTAGTGAGGAGGCTTTTTTGGAGGCCTAGGCTTTTGCAAA
GATCGATCAAGAGACAGGATGAGGATCGTTTCGCATGATTGAACAAGATGGATTGCACGCAGGTTCTCCG
GCCGCTTGGGTGGAGAGGCTATTCGGCTATGACTGGGCACAACAGACAATCGGCTGCTCTGATGCCGCCG
TGTTCCGGCTGTCAGCGCAGGGGCGCCCGGTTCTTTTTGTCAAGACCGACCTGTCCGGTGCCCTGAATGA
ACTGCAAGACGAGGCAGCGCGGCTATCGTGGCTGGCCACGACGGGCGTTCCTTGCGCAGCTGTGCTCGAC
GTTGTCACTGAAGCGGGAAGGGACTGGCTGCTATTGGGCGAAGTGCCGGGGCAGGATCTCCTGTCATCTC
ACCTTGCTCCTGCCGAGAAAGTATCCATCATGGCTGATGCAATGCGGCGGCTGCATACGCTTGATCCGGC
TACCTGCCCATTCGACCACCAAGCGAAACATCGCATCGAGCGAGCACGTACTCGGATGGAAGCCGGTCTT
GTCGATCAGGATGATCTGGACGAAGAGCATCAGGGGCTCGCGCCAGCCGAACTGTTCGCCAGGCTCAAGG
CGAGCATGCCCGACGGCGAGGATCTCGTCGTGACCCATGGCGATGCCTGCTTGCCGAATATCATGGTGGA
AAATGGCCGCTTTTCTGGATTCATCGACTGTGGCCGGCTGGGTGTGGCGGACCGCTATCAGGACATAGCG
TTGGCTACCCGTGATATTGCTGAAGAGCTTGGCGGCGAATGGGCTGACCGCTTCCTCGTGCTTTACGGTA
TCGCCGCTCCCGATTCGCAGCGCATCGCCTTCTATCGCCTTCTTGACGAGTTCTTCTGAGCGGGACTCTG
GGGTTCGAAATGACCGACCAAGCGACGCCCAACCTGCCATCACGAGATTTCGATTCCACCGCCGCCTTCT
ATGAAAGGTTGGGCTTCGGAATCGTTTTCCGGGACGCCGGCTGGATGATCCTCCAGCGCGGGGATCTCAT
GCTGGAGTTCTTCGCCCACCCTAGGGGGAGGCTAACTGAAACACGGAAGGAGACAATACCGGAAGGAACC
CGCGCTATGACGGCAATAAAAAGACAGAATAAAACGCACGGTGTTGGGTCGTTTGTTCATAAACGCGGGG
TTCGGTCCCAGGGCTGGCACTCTGTCGATACCCCACCGAGACCCCATTGGGGCCAATACGCCCGCGTTTC
TTCCTTTTCCCCACCCCACCCCCCAAGTTCGGGTGAAGGCCCAGGGCTCGCAGCCAACGTCGGGGCGGCA
GGCCCTGCCATAGCCTCAGGTTACTCATATATACTTTAGATTGATTTAAAACTTCATTTTTAATTTAAAA
GGATCTAGGTGAAGATCCTTTTTGATAATCTCATGACCAAAATCCCTTAACGTGAGTTTTCGTTCCACTG
AGCGTCAGACCCCGTAGAAAAGATCAAAGGATCTTCTTGAGATCCTTTTTTTCTGCGCGTAATCTGCTGC
TTGCAAACAAAAAAACCACCGCTACCAGCGGTGGTTTGTTTGCCGGATCAAGAGCTACCAACTCTTTTTC
CGAAGGTAACTGGCTTCAGCAGAGCGCAGATACCAAATACTGTCCTTCTAGTGTAGCCGTAGTTAGGCCA
CCACTTCAAGAACTCTGTAGCACCGCCTACATACCTCGCTCTGCTAATCCTGTTACCAGTGGCTGCTGCC
AGTGGCGATAAGTCGTGTCTTACCGGGTTGGACTCAAGACGATAGTTACCGGATAAGGCGCAGCGGTCGG
GCTGAACGGGGGGTTCGTGCACACAGCCCAGCTTGGAGCGAACGACCTACACCGAACTGAGATACCTACA
GCGTGAGCTATGAGAAAGCGCCACGCTTCCCGAAGGGAGAAAGGCGGACAGGTATCCGGTAAGCGGCAGG
GTCGGAACAGGAGAGCGCACGAGGGAGCTTCCAGGGGGAAACGCCTGGTATCTTTATAGTCCTGTCGGGT
TTCGCCACCTCTGACTTGAGCGTCGATTTTTGTGATGCTCGTCAGGGGGGCGGAGCCTATGGAAAAACGC
CAGCAACGCGGCCTTTTTACGGTTCCTGGCCTTTTGCTGGCCTTTTGCTCACATGTTCTTTCCTGCGTTA
TCCCCTGATTCTGTGGATAACCGTATTACCGCCATGCAT
