>Addgene plasmid #67156 | NPY-mCherry | addgene partial sequence | sequence record 121778 | CMV-F 5'-CGCAAATGGGCGGTAGGCGTG-3'
CTATATAAGCAGAGCTGGTTTAGTGAACCGTCAGATCCGCTAGCGCTACCGGACTCAGATCTCGAGCTCA
AGCTTAGCCACCATGCTAGGTAACAAGCGACTGGGGCTGTCCGGACTGACCCTCGCCCTGTCCCTGCTCG
TGTGCCTGGGTGCGCTGGCCGAGGCGTACCCCTCCAAGCCGGACAACCCGGGCGAGGACGCACCAGCGGA
GGACATGGCCAGATACTACTCGGCGCTGCGACACTACATCAACCTCATCACCAGGCAGAGATATGGAAAA
CGATCCAGCCCAGAGACACTGATTTCAGACCTCTTGATGAGAGAAAGCACAGAAAATGTTCCCAGAACTC
GGCTTGAAGACCCTGCAATGTGGACGGTACCGCGGGCCCGGGATCCACCGGTCGCCACCATGGTGAGCAA
GGGCGAGGAGGATAACATGGCCATCATCAAGGAGTTCATGCGCTTCAAGGTGCACATGGAGGGCTCCGTG
AACGGCCACGAGTTCGAGATCGAGGGCGAGGGCGAGGGCCGCCCCTACGAGGGCACCCAGACCGCCAAGC
TGAAGGTGACCAAGGGTGGCCCCCTGCCCTTCGCCTGGGACATCCTGTCCCCTCAGTTCATGTACGGCTC
CAAGGCCTACGTGAAGCACCCCGCCGACATCCCCGACTACTTGAAGCTGTCCTTCCCCGAGGGCTTCAAG
TGGGAGCGCGTGATGAACTTCGAGGACGGCGGCGTGGTGACCGTGACCCAGGACTCCTCCCTGCAGGACG
GCGAGTTCATCTACAAGGTGAAGCTGCGCGGCACCAACTTCCCCTCCGACGGCCCCGTAATGCAGAAGAA
GACCATGGGCTGGGAGGCCTCCTCCGAGCGGATGTACCCCGAGGACGGCGCCCTGAAGGGCGAGATCAAG
CAGAGGCTGAAGCTGAAGGACGGCGGCCACTACGACGCTGAGGTCAAGACCACCTACAAGGCCAAGAAGC
CCGTGCAGCTGCCCGGCGCCTACAACGTCAACATCAAGTTGGACATCACCTCCCACAACGAGGACTACAC
CATCGTGGAACAGTACGAACGCGCCGAGGGCCGCCACTCC
