>Addgene plasmid #67156 | NPY-mCherry | addgene partial sequence | sequence record 121786 | F1ori-F 5'-GTGGACTCTTGTTCCAAACTGG-3'
AACCCTATCTCGGTCTATTCTTTTGATTTATAAGGGATTTTGCCGATTTCGGCCTATTGGTTAAAAAATG
AGCTGATTTAACAAAAATTTAACGCGAATTTTAACAAAATATTAACGCTTACAATTTACGCCTTAAGATA
CATTGATGAGTTTGGACAAACCACAACTAGAATGCAGTGAAAAAAATGCTTTATTTGTGAAATTTGTGAT
GCTATTGCTTTATTTGTAACCATTATAAGCTGCAATAAACAAGTTAACAACAACAATTGCATTCATTTTA
TGTTTCAGGTTCAGGGGGAGGTGTGGGAGGTTTTTTAAAGCAAGTAAAACCTCTACAAATGTGGTATGGC
TGATTATGATCTAGAGTCGCGGCCGCTTTACTTGTACAGCTCGTCCATGCCGCCGGTGGAGTGGCGGCCC
TCGGCGCGTTCGTACTGTTCCACGATGGTGTAGTCCTCGTTGTGGGAGGTGATGTCCAACTTGATGTTGA
CGTTGTAGGCGCCGGGCAGCTGCACGGGCTTCTTGGCCTTGTAGGTGGTCTTGACCTCAGCGTCGTAGTG
GCCGCCGTCCTTCAGCTTCAGCCTCTGCTTGATCTCGCCCTTCAGGGCGCCGTCCTCGGGGTACATCCGC
TCGGAGGAGGCCTCCCAGCCCATGGTCTTCTTCTGCATTACGGGGCCGTCGGAGGGGAAGTTGGTGCCGC
GCAGCTTCACCTTGTAGATGAACTCGCCGTCCTGCAGGGAGGAGTCCTGGGTCACGGTCACCACGCCGCC
GTCCTCGAAGTTCATCACGCGCTCCCACTTGAAGCCCTCGGGGAAGGACAGCTTCAAGTAGTCGGGGATG
TCGGCGGGGTGCTTCACGTAGGCCTTGGAGCCGTACATGAACTGAGGGGACAGGATGTCCCAGGCGAAGG
GCAGGGGGCCACCCTTGGTCACCTTCAGCTTGGCGGTCTGGGTGCCCTCGTAGGGGCGGCCCTCGCCCTC
GCCCTCGATCTCGAACTCGTGGCCGTTCACGGAGCCCTCCATGTGCACCTTGAAGCGCATGAACTCCTTG
ATGATGG
